>Addgene plasmid #186845 | pTRE3G-human cGASdeltaN-GFP | addgene full sequence | sequence record 366031 | Addgene NGS Result
CATTAGTTCATAGCCCATATATGGAGTTCCGCGTTACATAACTTACGGTAAATGGCCCGCCTGGCTGACC
GCCCAACGACCCCCGCCCATTGACGTCAATAATGACGTATGTTCCCATAGTAACGCCAATAGGGACTTTC
CATTGACGTCAATGGGTGGAGTATTTACGGTAAACTGCCCACTTGGCAGTACATCAAGTGTATCATATGC
CAAGTACGCCCCCTATTGACGTCAATGACGGTAAATGGCCCGCCTGGCATTATGCCCAGTACATGACCTT
ATGGGACTTTCCTACTTGGCAGTACATCTACGTATTAGTCATCGCTATTACCATGGTGATGCGGTTTTGG
CAGTACATCAATGGGCGTGGATAGCGGTTTGACTCACGGGGATTTCCAAGTCTCCACCCCATTGACGTCA
ATGGGAGTTTGTTTTGGCACCAAAATCAACGGGACTTTCCAAAATGTCGTAACAACTCCGCCCCATTGAC
GCAAATGGGCGGTAGGCGTGTACGGTGGGAGGTCTATATAAGCAGAGCTCAATAAAAGAGCCCACAACCC
CTCACTCGGCGCGCCAGTCTTCCGATAGACTGCGTCGCCCGGGTACCCGTATTCCCAATAAAGCCTCTTG
CTGTTTGCATCCGAATCGTGGTCTCGCTGTTCCTTGGGAGGGTCTCCTCTGAGTGATTGACTACCCACGA
CGGGGGTCTTTCATTTGGGGGCTCGTCCGGGATTTGGAGACCCCTGCCCAGGGACCACCGACCCACCACC
GGGAGGTAAGCTGGCCAGCAACTTATCTGTGTCTGTCCGATTGTCTAGTGTCTATGTTTGATGTTATGCG
CCTGCGTCTGTACTAGTTAGCTAACTAGCTCTGTATCTGGCGGACCCGTGGTGGAACTGACGAGTTCTGA
ACACCCGGCCGCAACCCTGGGAGACGTCCCAGGGACTTTGGGGGCCGTTTTTGTGGCCCGACCTGAGGAA
GGGAGTCGATGTGGAATCCGACCCCGTCAGGATATGTGGTTCTGGTAGGAGACGAGAACCTAAAACAGTT
CCCGCCTCCGTCTGAATTTTTGCTTTCGGTTTGGAACCGAAGCCGCGCGTCTTGTCTGCTGCAGCGCTGC
AGCATCGTTCTGTGTTGTCTCTGTCTGACTGTGTTTCTGTATTTGTCTGAAAATTAGGGCCAGACTGTTA
CCACTCCCTTAAGTTTGACCTTAGGTCACTGGAAAGATGTCGAGCGGATCGCTCACAACCAGTCGGTAGA
TGTCAAGAAGAGACGTTGGGTTACCTTCTGCTCTGCAGAATGGCCAACCTTTAACGTCGGATGGCCGCGA
GACGGCACCTTTAACCGAGACCTCATCACCCAGGTTAAGATCAAGGTCTTTTCACCTGGCCCGCATGGAC
ACCCAGACCAGGTCCCCTACATCGTGACCTGGGAAGCCTTGGCTTTTGACCCCCCTCCCTGGGTCAAGCC
CTTTGTACACCCTAAGCCTCCGCCTCCTCTTCCTCCATCCGCCCCGTCTCTCCCCCTTGAACCTCCTCGT
TCGACCCCGCCTCGATCCTCCCTTTATCCAGCCCTCACTCCTTCTCTAGGCGCCGGAATTGAAGATCTCG
ATGAGGCCCTTTCGTCTTCACTCGAGTTTACTCCCTATCAGTGATAGAGAACGTATGAAGAGTTTACTCC
CTATCAGTGATAGAGAACGTATGCAGACTTTACTCCCTATCAGTGATAGAGAACGTATAAGGAGTTTACT
CCCTATCAGTGATAGAGAACGTATGACCAGTTTACTCCCTATCAGTGATAGAGAACGTATCTACAGTTTA
CTCCCTATCAGTGATAGAGAACGTATATCCAGTTTACTCCCTATCAGTGATAGAGAACGTATGTCGAGGT
AGGCGTGTACGGTGGGCGCCTATAAAAGCAGAGCTCGTTTAGTGAACCGTCAGATCGCCTGGAGCAATTC
CACAACACTTTTGTCTTATACTTGGATCCGCCACCATGCCTGGGGCCTCGAAGCTCCGGGCGGTTTTGGA
GAAGTTGAAGCTCAGCCGCGATGATATCTCCACGGCGGCGGGGATGGTGAAAGGGGTTGTGGACCACCTG
CTGCTCAGACTGAAGTGCGACTCCGCGTTCAGAGGCGTCGGGCTGCTGAACACCGGGAGCTACTATGAGC
ACGTGAAGATTTCTGCACCTAATGAATTTGATGTCATGTTTAAACTGGAAGTCCCCAGAATTCAACTAGA
AGAATATTCCAACACTCGTGCATATTACTTTGTGAAATTTAAAAGAAATCCGAAAGAAAATCCTCTGAGT
CAGTTTTTAGAAGGTGAAATATTATCAGCTTCTAAGATGCTGTCAAAGTTTAGGAAAATCATTAAGGAAG
AAATTAACGACATTAAAGATACAGATGTCATCATGAAGAGGAAAAGAGGAGGGAGCCCTGCTGTAACACT
TCTTATTAGTGAAAAAATATCTGTGGATATAACCCTGGCTTTGGAATCAAAAAGTAGCTGGCCTGCTAGC
ACCCAAGAAGGCCTGCGCATTCAAAACTGGCTTTCAGCAAAAGTTAGGAAGCAACTACGACTAAAGCCAT
TTTACCTTGTACCCAAGCATGCAAAGGAAGGAAATGGTTTCCAAGAAGAAACATGGCGGCTATCCTTCTC
TCACATCGAAAAGGAAATTTTGAACAATCATGGAAAATCTAAAACGTGCTGTGAAAACAAAGAAGAGAAA
TGTTGCAGGAAAGATTGTTTAAAACTAATGAAATACCTTTTAGAACAGCTGAAAGAAAGGTTTAAAGACA
AAAAACATCTGGATAAATTCTCTTCTTATCATATGAAAACTGCCTTCTTTCACGTATGTACCCAGAACCC
TCAAGACAGTCAGTGGGACCGCAAAGACCTGGGCCTCTGCTTTGATAACTGCGTGACATACTTTCTTCAG
TGCCTCAGGACAGAAAAACTTGAGAATTATTTTATTCCTGAATTCAATCTATTCTCTAGCAACTTAATTG
ACAAAAGAAGTAAAGAATTTCTGACAAAGCAAATTGAATATGAAAGAAACAATGAGTTTCCAGTTTTTGA
TGAATTTGGTGGCGGAGGTAGTGTGAGCAAGGGCGAGGAGCTGTTCACCGGGGTGGTGCCCATCCTGGTC
GAGCTGGACGGCGACGTAAACGGCCACAAGTTCAGCGTGTCCGGCGAGGGCGAGGGCGATGCCACCTACG
GCAAGCTGACCCTGAAGTTCATCTGCACCACCGGCAAGCTGCCCGTGCCCTGGCCCACCCTCGTGACCAC
CCTGACCTACGGCGTGCAGTGCTTCAGCCGCTACCCCGACCACATGAAGCAGCACGACTTCTTCAAGTCC
GCCATGCCCGAAGGCTACGTCCAGGAGCGCACCATCTTCTTCAAGGACGACGGCAACTACAAGACCCGCG
CCGAGGTGAAGTTCGAGGGCGACACCCTGGTGAACCGCATCGAGCTGAAGGGCATCGACTTCAAGGAGGA
CGGCAACATCCTGGGGCACAAGCTGGAGTACAACTACAACAGCCACAACGTCTATATCATGGCCGACAAG
CAGAAGAACGGCATCAAGGTGAACTTCAAGATCCGCCACAACATCGAGGACGGCAGCGTGCAGCTCGCCG
ACCACTACCAGCAGAACACCCCCATCGGCGACGGCCCCGTGCTGCTGCCCGACAACCACTACCTGAGCAC
CCAGTCCGCCCTGAGCAAAGACCCCAACGAGAAGCGCGATCACATGGTCCTGCTGGAGTTCGTGACCGCC
GCCGGGATCACTCTCGGCATGGACGAGCTGTACAAGTAAGCGGCCGCGCCGGCGGGCCCGAATTCTACCG
GGTAGGGGAGGCGCTTTTCCCAAGGCAGTCTGGAGCATGCGCTTTAGCAGCCCCGCTGGGCACTTGGCGC
TACACAAGTGGCCTCTGGCCTCGCACACATTCCACATCCACCGGTAGGCGCCAACCGGCTCCGTTCTTTG
GTGGCCCCTTCGCGCCACCTTCTACTCCTCCCCTAGTCAGGAAGTTCCCCCCCGCCCCGCAGCTCGCGTC
GTGCAGGACGTGACAAATGGAAGTAGCACGTCTCACTAGTCTCGTGCAGATGGACAGCACCGCTGAGCAA
TGGAAGCGGGTAGGCCTTTGGGGCAGCGGCCAATAGCAGCTTTGCTCCTTCGCTTTCTGGGCTCAGAGGC
TGGGAAGGGGTGGGTCCGGGGGCGGGCTCAGGGGCGGGCTCAGGGGCGGGGCGGGCGCCCGAAGGTCCTC
CGGAGGCCCGGCATTCTGCACGCTTCAAAAGCGCACGTCTGCCGCGCTGTTCTCCTCTTCCTCATCTCCG
GGCCTTTCGACCTGCAGCCCAAGCTTACCATGACCGAGTACAAGCCCACGGTGCGCCTCGCCACCCGCGA
CGACGTCCCCAGGGCCGTACGCACCCTCGCCGCCGCGTTCGCCGACTACCCCGCCACGCGCCACACCGTC
GATCCGGACCGCCACATCGAGCGGGTCACCGAGCTGCAAGAACTCTTCCTCACGCGCGTCGGGCTCGACA
TCGGCAAGGTGTGGGTCGCGGACGACGGCGCCGCGGTGGCGGTCTGGACCACGCCGGAGAGCGTCGAAGC
GGGGGCGGTGTTCGCCGAGATCGGCCCGCGCATGGCCGAGTTGAGCGGTTCCCGGCTGGCCGCGCAGCAA
CAGATGGAAGGCCTCCTGGCGCCGCACCGGCCCAAGGAGCCCGCGTGGTTCCTGGCCACCGTCGGCGTCT
CGCCCGACCACCAGGGCAAGGGTCTGGGCAGCGCCGTCGTGCTCCCCGGAGTGGAGGCGGCCGAGCGCGC
CGGGGTGCCCGCCTTCCTGGAGACCTCCGCGCCCCGCAACCTCCCCTTCTACGAGCGGCTCGGCTTCACC
GTCACCGCCGACGTCGAGGTGCCCGAAGGACCGCGCACCTGGTGCATGACCCGCAAGCCCGGTGCCTGAC
GCCCGCCCCACGACCCGCAGCGCCCGACCGAAAGGAGCGCACGACCCCATGCATCGGCGTCTCGAGATAT
CAGTGGTCCAGGCTCTAGTTTTGACTCAACAATATCACCAGCTGAAGCCTATAGAGTACGAGCCATAGAT
AAAATAAAAGATTTTATTTAGTCTCCAGAAAAAGGGGGGAATGAAAGACCCCACCTGTAGGTTTGGCAAG
CTAGCTTAAGTAACGCCATTTTGCAAGGCATGGAAAAATACATAACTGAGAATAGAGAAGTTCAGATCAA
GGTCAGGAACAGATGGAACAGGGTCGACCCTAGAGAACCATCAGATGTTTCCAGGGTGCCCCAAGGACCT
GAAATGACCCTGTGCCTTATTTGAACTAACCAATCAGTTCGCTTCTCGCTTCTGTTCGCGCGCTTCTGCT
CCCCGAGCTCAATAAAAGAGCCCACAACCCCTCACTCGGGGCGCCAGTCCTCCGATTGACTGAGTCGCCC
GGGTACCCGTGTATCCAATAAACCCTCTTGCAGTTGCATCCGACTTGTGGTCTCGCTGTTCCTTGGGAGG
GTCTCCTCTGAGTGATTGACTACCCGTCAGCGGGGGTCTTTCATTTGGGGGCTCGTCCGGGATCGGGAGA
CCCCTGCCCAGGGACCACCGACCCACCACCGGGAGGTAAGCTGGCTGCCTCGCGCGTTTCGGTGATGACG
GTGAAAACCTCTGACACATGCAGCTCCCGGAGACGGTCACAGCTTGTCTGTAAGCGGATGCCGGGAGCAG
ACAAGCCCGTCAGGGCGCGTCAGCGGGTGTTGGCGGGTGTCGGGGCGCAGCCATGACCCAGTCACGTAGC
GATAGCGGAGTGTAGATCCGGCTGTGGAATGTGTGTCAGTTAGGGTGTGGAAAGTCCCCAGGCTCCCCAG
CAGGCAGAAGTATGCAAAGCATGCATCTCAATTAGTCAGCAACCAGGTGTGGAAAGTCCCCAGGCTCCCC
AGCAGGCAGAAGTATGCAAAGCATGCATCTCAATTAGTCAGCAACCATAGTCCCGCCCCTAACTCCGCCC
ATCCCGCCCCTAACTCCGCCCAGTTCCGCCCATTCTCCGCCCCATGGCTGACTAATTTTTTTTATTTATG
CAGAGGCCGAGGCCGCCTCGGCCTCTGAGCTATTCCAGAAGTAGTGAGGAGGCTTTTTTGGAGGCCTAGG
CTTTTGCAAAAAGCTTACTGGCTTAACTATGCGGCATCAGAGCAGATTGTACTGAGAGTGCACCATATGC
GGTGTGAAATACCGCACAGATGCGTAAGGAGAAAATACCGCATCAGGCGCTCTTCCGCTTCCTCGCTCAC
TGACTCGCTGCGCTCGGTCGTTCGGCTGCGGCGAGCGGTATCAGCTCACTCAAAGGCGGTAATACGGTTA
TCCACAGAATCAGGGGATAACGCAGGAAAGAACATGTGAGCAAAAGGCCAGCAAAAGGCCAGGAACCGTA
AAAAGGCCGCGTTGCTGGCGTTTTTCCATAGGCTCCGCCCCCCTGACGAGCATCACAAAAATCGACGCTC
AAGTCAGAGGTGGCGAAACCCGACAGGACTATAAAGATACCAGGCGTTTCCCCCTGGAAGCTCCCTCGTG
CGCTCTCCTGTTCCGACCCTGCCGCTTACCGGATACCTGTCCGCCTTTCTCCCTTCGGGAAGCGTGGCGC
TTTCTCATAGCTCACGCTGTAGGTATCTCAGTTCGGTGTAGGTCGTTCGCTCCAAGCTGGGCTGTGTGCA
CGAACCCCCCGTTCAGCCCGACCGCTGCGCCTTATCCGGTAACTATCGTCTTGAGTCCAACCCGGTAAGA
CACGACTTATCGCCACTGGCAGCAGCCACTGGTAACAGGATTAGCAGAGCGAGGTATGTAGGCGGTGCTA
CAGAGTTCTTGAAGTGGTGGCCTAACTACGGCTACACTAGAAGGACAGTATTTGGTATCTGCGCTCTGCT
GAAGCCAGTTACCTTCGGAAAAAGAGTTGGTAGCTCTTGATCCGGCAAACAAACCACCGCTGGTAGCGGT
GGTTTTTTTGTTTGCAAGCAGCAGATTACGCGCAGAAAAAAAGGATCTCAAGAAGATCCTTTGATCTTTT
CTACGGGGTCTGACGCTCAGTGGAACGAAAACTCACGTTAAGGGATTTTGGTCATGAGATTATCAAAAAG
GATCTTCACCTAGATCCTTTTAAATTAAAAATGAAGTTTTAAATCAATCTAAAGTATATATGAGTAAACT
TGGTCTGACAGTTACCAATGCTTAATCAGTGAGGCACCTATCTCAGCGATCTGTCTATTTCGTTCATCCA
TAGTTGCCTGACTCCCCGTCGTGTAGATAACTACGATACGGGAGGGCTTACCATCTGGCCCCAGTGCTGC
AATGATACCGCGAGACCCACGCTCACCGGCTCCAGATTTATCAGCAATAAACCAGCCAGCCGGAAGGGCC
GAGCGCAGAAGTGGTCCTGCAACTTTATCCGCCTCCATCCAGTCTATTAATTGTTGCCGGGAAGCTAGAG
TAAGTAGTTCGCCAGTTAATAGTTTGCGCAACGTTGTTGCCATTGCTGCAGGCATCGTGGTGTCACGCTC
GTCGTTTGGTATGGCTTCATTCAGCTCCGGTTCCCAACGATCAAGGCGAGTTACATGATCCCCCATGTTG
TGCAAAAAAGCGGTTAGCTCCTTCGGTCCTCCGATCGTTGTCAGAAGTAAGTTGGCCGCAGTGTTATCAC
TCATGGTTATGGCAGCACTGCATAATTCTCTTACTGTCATGCCATCCGTAAGATGCTTTTCTGTGACTGG
TGAGTACTCAACCAAGTCATTCTGAGAATAGTGTATGCGGCGACCGAGTTGCTCTTGCCCGGCGTCAACA
CGGGATAATACCGCGCCACATAGCAGAACTTTAAAAGTGCTCATCATTGGAAAACGTTCTTCGGGGCGAA
AACTCTCAAGGATCTTACCGCTGTTGAGATCCAGTTCGATGTAACCCACTCGTGCACCCAACTGATCTTC
AGCATCTTTTACTTTCACCAGCGTTTCTGGGTGAGCAAAAACAGGAAGGCAAAATGCCGCAAAAAAGGGA
ATAAGGGCGACACGGAAATGTTGAATACTCATACTCTTCCTTTTTCAATATTATTGAAGCATTTATCAGG
GTTATTGTCTCATGAGCGGATACATATTTGAATGTATTTAGAAAAATAAACAAATAGGGGTTCCGCGCAC
ATTTCCCCGAAAAGTGCCACCTGACGTCTAAGAAACCATTATTATCATGACATTAACCTATAAAAATAGG
CGTATCACGAGGCCCTTTCGTCTTCAAGAATTAGCTTGGCCATTGCATACGTTGTATCCATATCATAATA
TGTACATTTATATTGGCTCATGTCCAACATTACCGCCATGTTGACATTGATTATTGACTAGTTATTAATA
GTAATCAATTACGGGGT
Features (pLannotate 1.2.2; 19 found; start..end, strand, type, name):
    336..539     +  promoter       CMV promoter: human cytomegalovirus (CMV) immediate early promoter
    540..715     +  LTR            5' LTR (truncated): truncated long terminal repeat from Moloney murine sarcoma virus
    837..1111    +  misc_feature   MESV Ψ (fragment): packaging signal of murine embryonic stem cell virus
   1178..1594    +  CDS            gag (truncated): truncated Moloney murine leukemia virus (MMLV) gag gene lacking the start codon
   1634..1983    +  promoter       TRE3GV promoter: 3rd-generation Tet-responsive promoter that can be activated by binding of Tet-On® 3G, optimized for retroviral and lentiviral vectors
   1999..3087    +  CDS            CGAS (fragment): CGAS_HUMAN - Also known as C6orf150 From Homo sapiens (Human).
   3103..3819    +  CDS            EGFP: the original enhanced GFP (Yang et al., 1996) mammalian codon-optimized
   3850..4349    +  promoter       PGK promoter: mouse phosphoglycerate kinase 1 promoter
   4370..4969    +  CDS            PuroR: puromycin N-acetyltransferase; pac from Streptomyces alboniger; confers resistance to puromycin
   5036..5108    +  CDS            env (fragment): murine leukemia virus gPr80 envelope polyprotein precursor; env; proteolytically cleaved into gp70SU and p15TM subunits
   5150..5575    +  LTR            3' LTR (ΔU3): self-inactivating 3' long terminal repeat (LTR) from Moloney murine leukemia virus
   5644..5684    +  CDS            rop (fragment): Rop protein, which maintains plasmids at low copy number; rop
   5786..5824    +  misc_feature   bom (fragment): basis of mobility region from pBR322
   5841..6170    +  promoter       SV40 promoter: SV40 enhancer and early promoter
   6176..6277    +  misc_feature   bom (fragment): basis of mobility region from pBR322
   6463..7051    -  rep_origin     ori: high-copy-number ColE1/pMB1/pBR322/pUC origin of replication
   7222..8082    -  CDS            AmpR: β-lactamase; bla; confers resistance to ampicillin, carbenicillin, and related antibiotics
   8083..8187    -  promoter       AmpR promoter: bla
   8373..335     +  enhancer       CMV enhancer (across the origin): human cytomegalovirus immediate early enhancer
