[The description below was written by a language model from this plasmid's Addgene catalogue record and pLannotate feature annotations shown in this document.]
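Description:
pTRE3G-human cGASdeltaN-GFP is a gammaretroviral transfer plasmid built on the pRetroX-TRE3G backbone for doxycycline-dependent expression of a truncated human cGAS in mammalian cells after retroviral transduction. In bacteria it is maintained through a high-copy ColE1/pUC-type origin and selected with ampicillin via the β-lactamase gene. The sequenced plasmid is about 8.4 kb. The viral portion begins with a CMV enhancer/promoter fused to a truncated 5' LTR, which drives production of the genomic RNA in packaging cells. This is followed by a Ψ packaging signal and a truncated, start-codon-deleted gag segment that support encapsidation. The 3' LTR carries a U3 deletion, so the integrated provirus is self-inactivating and expression depends on the internal promoters.

The payload sits downstream of the TRE3GV promoter, a third-generation Tet-responsive promoter adapted for viral vectors. It is activated only when the Tet-On 3G transactivator is present with doxycycline; the transactivator is not encoded here and must be supplied separately. The insert encodes human cGAS lacking its N-terminal region (residues 160–522), preceded by a Kozak sequence and joined through a glycine-serine linker to a C-terminal EGFP, which allows the protein's expression and localisation to be followed by fluorescence. A mouse PGK promoter drives puromycin N-acetyltransferase for selection of transduced cells. The catalogue's Entrez Gene field lists Adamts1, which does not match the insert; the feature table confirms a human CGAS fragment. The associated publication concerns species-specific self-DNA detection by mammalian cGAS enzymes, consistent with using this construct to test the contribution of the N-terminal domain.
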