Addgene plasmid #186845: pTRE3G-human cGASdeltaN-GFP
Purpose: Doxycycline-dependent expression of human cGAS gene in mammalian cells by retroviral transduction
Depositing lab: Jonathan Kagan. Depositing organization: Boston Children's Hospital. Publication: Species-specific self-DNA detection mechanisms by mammalian cyclic GMP-AMP synthases. Mosallanejad K, Kennedy SN, Bahleda KM, Slavik KM, Zhou W, Govande AA, Hancks DC, Kranzusch PJ, Kagan JC. Sci Immunol. 2023 Jan 20;8(79):eabp9765. doi: 10.1126/sciimmunol.abp9765. Epub 2023 Jan 20. PubMed 36662885.
Backbone
  Vector backbone: pRetroX-TRE3G Vector
  Backbone manufacturer: Takara Bio
  Backbone size w/o insert (bp): 6600
  Vector type: Retroviral
  Selectable markers: Puromycin
Growth in bacteria
  Bacterial resistance: Ampicillin, 100 μg/mL
  Growth temperature: 37°C
  Growth strain: NEB Stable
  Copy number: High Copy
Gene/Insert
  Gene/Insert name: Human cGAS truncation mutant (160-522 a.a.) with C-terminal GFP fusion (alt names: cGAS; cGASdeltaN)
  Species: H. sapiens (human), Synthetic
  Insert size (bp): 1830
  Mutation: N-terminal truncation
  Entrez Gene: Adamts1 (a.k.a. ADAM-TS1, ADAMTS, ADAMTS-1, C3-C5, METH-1, METH1)
  Promoter: TRE3G
  Tag / fusion protein: GFP (C terminal on insert)
  Cloning method: Ligation Independent Cloning
  Sequencing primers: 5′ pCEP_Fw (agagctcgtttagtgaaccg); 3′ MSCV_Rv (cagcggggctgctaaagcgcatgc)
Terms and licenses: Academic/Nonprofit Terms; Industry Terms: Not Available to Industry
Depositor comments: Contains Kozak sequence (gccacc) before start codon. Glycine-Serine linker is inserted between cGAS and GFP. Please visit https://www.biorxiv.org/content/10.1101/2022.03.09.483681v2 for bioRxiv preprint.
How to cite: pTRE3G-human cGASdeltaN-GFP was a gift from Jonathan Kagan (Addgene plasmid # 186845 ; http://n2t.net/addgene:186845 ; RRID:Addgene_186845)
